>Addgene plasmid #194720 | pX458-MAFB-sg | addgene full sequence | sequence record 381225 | Addgene NGS Result
GGGGCNNNGGGCGGGGCGGGGCGAGGCGGAGAGGTGCGGCGGCAGCCAATCAGAGCGGCGCGCTCCGAAA
GTTTCCTTTTATGGCGAGGCGGCGGCGGCGGCGGCCCTATAAAAAGCGAAGCGCGCGGCGGGCGGGAGTC
GCTGCGCGCTGCCTTCGCCCCGTGCCCCGCTCCGCCGCCGCCTCGCGCCGCCCGCCCCGGCTCTGACTGA
CCGCGTTACTCCCACAGGTGAGCGGGCGGGACGGCCCTTCTCCTCCGGGCTGTAATTAGCTGAGCAAGAG
GTAAGGGTTTAAGGGATGGTTGGTTGGTGGGGTATTAATGTTTAATTACCTGGAGCACCTGCCTGAAATC
ACTTTTTTTCAGGTTGGACCGGTGCCACCATGGACTATAAGGACCACGACGGAGACTACAAGGATCATGA
TATTGATTACAAAGACGATGACGATAAGATGGCCCCAAAGAAGAAGCGGAAGGTCGGTATCCACGGAGTC
CCAGCAGCCGACAAGAAGTACAGCATCGGCCTGGACATCGGCACCAACTCTGTGGGCTGGGCCGTGATCA
CCGACGAGTACAAGGTGCCCAGCAAGAAATTCAAGGTGCTGGGCAACACCGACCGGCACAGCATCAAGAA
GAACCTGATCGGAGCCCTGCTGTTCGACAGCGGCGAAACAGCCGAGGCCACCCGGCTGAAGAGAACCGCC
AGAAGAAGATACACCAGACGGAAGAACCGGATCTGCTATCTGCAAGAGATCTTCAGCAACGAGATGGCCA
AGGTGGACGACAGCTTCTTCCACAGACTGGAAGAGTCCTTCCTGGTGGAAGAGGATAAGAAGCACGAGCG
GCACCCCATCTTCGGCAACATCGTGGACGAGGTGGCCTACCACGAGAAGTACCCCACCATCTACCACCTG
AGAAAGAAACTGGTGGACAGCACCGACAAGGCCGACCTGCGGCTGATCTATCTGGCCCTGGCCCACATGA
TCAAGTTCCGGGGCCACTTCCTGATCGAGGGCGACCTGAACCCCGACAACAGCGACGTGGACAAGCTGTT
CATCCAGCTGGTGCAGACCTACAACCAGCTGTTCGAGGAAAACCCCATCAACGCCAGCGGCGTGGACGCC
AAGGCCATCCTGTCTGCCAGACTGAGCAAGAGCAGACGGCTGGAAAATCTGATCGCCCAGCTGCCCGGCG
AGAAGAAGAATGGCCTGTTCGGAAACCTGATTGCCCTGAGCCTGGGCCTGACCCCCAACTTCAAGAGCAA
CTTCGACCTGGCCGAGGATGCCAAACTGCAGCTGAGCAAGGACACCTACGACGACGACCTGGACAACCTG
CTGGCCCAGATCGGCGACCAGTACGCCGACCTGTTTCTGGCCGCCAAGAACCTGTCCGACGCCATCCTGC
TGAGCGACATCCTGAGAGTGAACACCGAGATCACCAAGGCCCCCCTGAGCGCCTCTATGATCAAGAGATA
CGACGAGCACCACCAGGACCTGACCCTGCTGAAAGCTCTCGTGCGGCAGCAGCTGCCTGAGAAGTACAAA
GAGATTTTCTTCGACCAGAGCAAGAACGGCTACGCCGGCTACATTGACGGCGGAGCCAGCCAGGAAGAGT
TCTACAAGTTCATCAAGCCCATCCTGGAAAAGATGGACGGCACCGAGGAACTGCTCGTGAAGCTGAACAG
AGAGGACCTGCTGCGGAAGCAGCGGACCTTCGACAACGGCAGCATCCCCCACCAGATCCACCTGGGAGAG
CTGCACGCCATTCTGCGGCGGCAGGAAGATTTTTACCCATTCCTGAAGGACAACCGGGAAAAGATCGAGA
AGATCCTGACCTTCCGCATCCCCTACTACGTGGGCCCTCTGGCCAGGGGAAACAGCAGATTCGCCTGGAT
GACCAGAAAGAGCGAGGAAACCATCACCCCCTGGAACTTCGAGGAAGTGGTGGACAAGGGCGCTTCCGCC
CAGAGCTTCATCGAGCGGATGACCAACTTCGATAAGAACCTGCCCAACGAGAAGGTGCTGCCCAAGCACA
GCCTGCTGTACGAGTACTTCACCGTGTATAACGAGCTGACCAAAGTGAAATACGTGACCGAGGGAATGAG
AAAGCCCGCCTTCCTGAGCGGCGAGCAGAAAAAGGCCATCGTGGACCTGCTGTTCAAGACCAACCGGAAA
GTGACCGTGAAGCAGCTGAAAGAGGACTACTTCAAGAAAATCGAGTGCTTCGACTCCGTGGAAATCTCCG
GCGTGGAAGATCGGTTCAACGCCTCCCTGGGCACATACCACGATCTGCTGAAAATTATCAAGGACAAGGA
CTTCCTGGACAATGAGGAAAACGAGGACATTCTGGAAGATATCGTGCTGACCCTGACACTGTTTGAGGAC
AGAGAGATGATCGAGGAACGGCTGAAAACCTATGCCCACCTGTTCGACGACAAAGTGATGAAGCAGCTGA
AGCGGCGGAGATACACCGGCTGGGGCAGGCTGAGCCGGAAGCTGATCAACGGCATCCGGGACAAGCAGTC
CGGCAAGACAATCCTGGATTTCCTGAAGTCCGACGGCTTCGCCAACAGAAACTTCATGCAGCTGATCCAC
GACGACAGCCTGACCTTTAAAGAGGACATCCAGAAAGCCCAGGTGTCCGGCCAGGGCGATAGCCTGCACG
AGCACATTGCCAATCTGGCCGGCAGCCCCGCCATTAAGAAGGGCATCCTGCAGACAGTGAAGGTGGTGGA
CGAGCTCGTGAAAGTGATGGGCCGGCACAAGCCCGAGAACATCGTGATCGAAATGGCCAGAGAGAACCAG
ACCACCCAGAAGGGACAGAAGAACAGCCGCGAGAGAATGAAGCGGATCGAAGAGGGCATCAAAGAGCTGG
GCAGCCAGATCCTGAAAGAACACCCCGTGGAAAACACCCAGCTGCAGAACGAGAAGCTGTACCTGTACTA
CCTGCAGAATGGGCGGGATATGTACGTGGACCAGGAACTGGACATCAACCGGCTGTCCGACTACGATGTG
GACCATATCGTGCCTCAGAGCTTTCTGAAGGACGACTCCATCGACAACAAGGTGCTGACCAGAAGCGACA
AGAACCGGGGCAAGAGCGACAACGTGCCCTCCGAAGAGGTCGTGAAGAAGATGAAGAACTACTGGCGGCA
GCTGCTGAACGCCAAGCTGATTACCCAGAGAAAGTTCGACAATCTGACCAAGGCCGAGAGAGGCGGCCTG
AGCGAACTGGATAAGGCCGGCTTCATCAAGAGACAGCTGGTGGAAACCCGGCAGATCACAAAGCACGTGG
CACAGATCCTGGACTCCCGGATGAACACTAAGTACGACGAGAATGACAAGCTGATCCGGGAAGTGAAAGT
GATCACCCTGAAGTCCAAGCTGGTGTCCGATTTCCGGAAGGATTTCCAGTTTTACAAAGTGCGCGAGATC
AACAACTACCACCACGCCCACGACGCCTACCTGAACGCCGTCGTGGGAACCGCCCTGATCAAAAAGTACC
CTAAGCTGGAAAGCGAGTTCGTGTACGGCGACTACAAGGTGTACGACGTGCGGAAGATGATCGCCAAGAG
CGAGCAGGAAATCGGCAAGGCTACCGCCAAGTACTTCTTCTACAGCAACATCATGAACTTTTTCAAGACC
GAGATTACCCTGGCCAACGGCGAGATCCGGAAGCGGCCTCTGATCGAGACAAACGGCGAAACCGGGGAGA
TCGTGTGGGATAAGGGCCGGGATTTTGCCACCGTGCGGAAAGTGCTGAGCATGCCCCAAGTGAATATCGT
GAAAAAGACCGAGGTGCAGACAGGCGGCTTCAGCAAAGAGTCTATCCTGCCCAAGAGGAACAGCGATAAG
CTGATCGCCAGAAAGAAGGACTGGGACCCTAAGAAGTACGGCGGCTTCGACAGCCCCACCGTGGCCTATT
CTGTGCTGGTGGTGGCCAAAGTGGAAAAGGGCAAGTCCAAGAAACTGAAGAGTGTGAAAGAGCTGCTGGG
GATCACCATCATGGAAAGAAGCAGCTTCGAGAAGAATCCCATCGACTTTCTGGAAGCCAAGGGCTACAAA
GAAGTGAAAAAGGACCTGATCATCAAGCTGCCTAAGTACTCCCTGTTCGAGCTGGAAAACGGCCGGAAGA
GAATGCTGGCCTCTGCCGGCGAACTGCAGAAGGGAAACGAACTGGCCCTGCCCTCCAAATATGTGAACTT
CCTGTACCTGGCCAGCCACTATGAGAAGCTGAAGGGCTCCCCCGAGGATAATGAGCAGAAACAGCTGTTT
GTGGAACAGCACAAGCACTACCTGGACGAGATCATCGAGCAGATCAGCGAGTTCTCCAAGAGAGTGATCC
TGGCCGACGCTAATCTGGACAAAGTGCTGTCCGCCTACAACAAGCACCGGGATAAGCCCATCAGAGAGCA
GGCCGAGAATATCATCCACCTGTTTACCCTGACCAATCTGGGAGCCCCTGCCGCCTTCAAGTACTTTGAC
ACCACCATCGACCGGAAGAGGTACACCAGCACCAAAGAGGTGCTGGACGCCACCCTGATCCACCAGAGCA
TCACCGGCCTGTACGAGACACGGATCGACCTGTCTCAGCTGGGAGGCGACAAAAGGCCGGCGGCCACGAA
AAAGGCCGGCCAGGCAAAAAAGAAAAAGGAATTCGGCAGTGGAGAGGGCAGAGGAAGTCTGCTAACATGC
GGTGACGTCGAGGAGAATCCTGGCCCAGTGAGCAAGGGCGAGGAGCTGTTCACCGGGGTGGTGCCCATCC
TGGTCGAGCTGGACGGCGACGTAAACGGCCACAAGTTCAGCGTGTCCGGCGAGGGCGAGGGCGATGCCAC
CTACGGCAAGCTGACCCTGAAGTTCATCTGCACCACCGGCAAGCTGCCCGTGCCCTGGCCCACCCTCGTG
ACCACCCTGACCTACGGCGTGCAGTGCTTCAGCCGCTACCCCGACCACATGAAGCAGCACGACTTCTTCA
AGTCCGCCATGCCCGAAGGCTACGTCCAGGAGCGCACCATCTTCTTCAAGGACGACGGCAACTACAAGAC
CCGCGCCGAGGTGAAGTTCGAGGGCGACACCCTGGTGAACCGCATCGAGCTGAAGGGCATCGACTTCAAG
GAGGACGGCAACATCCTGGGGCACAAGCTGGAGTACAACTACAACAGCCACAACGTCTATATCATGGCCG
ACAAGCAGAAGAACGGCATCAAGGTGAACTTCAAGATCCGCCACAACATCGAGGACGGCAGCGTGCAGCT
CGCCGACCACTACCAGCAGAACACCCCCATCGGCGACGGCCCCGTGCTGCTGCCCGACAACCACTACCTG
AGCACCCAGTCCGCCCTGAGCAAAGACCCCAACGAGAAGCGCGATCACATGGTCCTGCTGGAGTTCGTGA
CCGCCGCCGGGATCACTCTCGGCATGGACGAGCTGTACAAGGAATTCTAACTAGAGCTCGCTGATCAGCC
TCGACTGTGCCTTCTAGTTGCCAGCCATCTGTTGTTTGCCCCTCCCCCGTGCCTTCCTTGACCCTGGAAG
GTGCCACTCCCACTGTCCTTTCCTAATAAAATGAGGAAATTGCATCGCATTGTCTGAGTAGGTGTCATTC
TATTCTGGGGGGTGGGGTGGGGCAGGACAGCAAGGGGGAGGATTGGGAAGAGAATAGCAGGCATGCTGGG
GAGCGGCCGCAGGAACCCCTAGTGATGGAGTTGGCCACTCCCTCTCTGCGCGCTCGCTCGCTCACTGAGG
CCGGGCGACCAAAGGTCGCCCGACGCCCGGGCTTTGCCCGGGCGGCCTCAGTGAGCGAGCGAGCGCGCAG
CTGCCTGCAGGGGCGCCTGATGCGGTATTTTCTCCTTACGCATCTGTGCGGTATTTCACACCGCATA
[95 nt withheld, positions 5878-5972]
T
[46 nt withheld, positions 5974-6019]
C
[141 nt withheld, positions 6021-6161]
CCTTTGACGTTGGAGTCCACGTTCTTT
[37 nt withheld, positions 6189-6225]
ACTCTATCTCGGGCTATTCTTTTGATTTATAAGGGATTTTGCCGATTTCGGTCTATTGGTTAAAAAATGA
GCTGATTTAACAAAAATTTAACGCGAATTTTAACAAAATATTAACGTTTACAATTTTATGGTGCACTCTC
AGTACAATCTGCTCTGATGCCGCATAGTTAAGCCAGCCCCGACACCCGCCAACACCCGCTGACGCGCCCT
GACGGGCTTGTCTGCTCCCGGCATCCGCTTACAGACAAGCTGTGACCGTCTCCGGGAGCTGCATGTGTCA
GAGGTTTTCACCGTCATCACCGAAACGCGCGAGACGAAAGGGCCTCGTGATACGCCTATTTTTATAGGTT
AATGTCATGATAATAATGGTTTCTTAGACGTCAGGTGGCACTTTTCGGGGAAATGTGCGCGGAACCCCTA
TTTGTTTATTTTTCTAAATACATTCAAATATGTATCCGCTCATGAGACAATAACCCTGATAAATGCTTCA
ATAATATTGAAAAAGGAAGAGTATGAGTATTCAACATTTCCGTGTCGCCCTTATTCCCTTTTTTGCGGCA
TTTTGCCTTCCTGTTTTTGCTCACCCAGAAACGCTGGTGAAAGTAAAAGATGCTGAAGATCAGTTGGGTG
CACGAGTGGGTTACATCGAACTGGATCTCAACAGCGGTAAGATCCTTGAGAGTTTTCGCCCCGAAGAACG
TTTTCCAATGATGAGCACTTTTAAAGTTCTGCTATGTGGCGCGGTATTATCCCGTATTGACGCCGGGCAA
GAGCAACTCGGTCGCCGCATACACTATTCTCAGAATGACTTGGTTGAGTACTCACCAGTCACAGAAAAGC
ATCTTACGGATGGCATGACAGTAAGAGAATTATGCAGTGCTGCCATAACCATGAGTGATAACACTGCGGC
CAACTTACTTCTGACAACGATCGGAGGACCGAAGGAGCTAACCGCTTTTTTGCACAACATGGGGGATCAT
GTAACTCGCCTTGATCGTTGGGAACCGGAGCTGAATGAAGCCATACCAAACGACGAGCGTGACACCACGA
TGCCTGTAGCAATGGCAACAACGTTGCGCAAACTATTAACTGGCGAACTACTTACTCTAGCTTCCCGGCA
ACAATTAATAGACTGGATGGAGGCGGATAAAGTTGCAGGACCACTTCTGCGCTCGGCCCTTCCGGCTGGC
TGGTTTATTGCTGATAAATCTGGAGCCGGTGAGCGTGGAAGCCGCGGTATCATTGCAGCACTGGGGCCAG
ATGGTAAGCCCTCCCGTATCGTAGTTATCTACACGACGGGGAGTCAGGCAACTATGGATGAACGAAATAG
ACAGATCGCTGAGATAGGTGCCTCACTGATTAAGCATTGGTAACTGTCAGACCAAGTTTACTCATATATA
CTTTAGATTGATTTAAAACTTCATTTTTAATTTAAAAGGATCTAGGTGAAGATCCTTTTTGATAATCTCA
TGACCAAAATCCCTTAACGTGAGTTTTCGTTCCACTGAGCGTCAGACCCCGTAGAAAAGATCAAAGGATC
TTCTTGAGATCCTTTTTTTCTGCGCGTAATCTGCTGCTTGCAAACAAAAAAACCACCGCTACCAGCGGTG
GTTTGTTTGCCGGATCAAGAGCTACCAACTCTTTTTCCGAAGGTAACTGGCTTCAGCAGAGCGCAGATAC
CAAATACTGTTCTTCTAGTGTAGCCGTAGTTAGGCCACCACTTCAAGAACTCTGTAGCACCGCCTACATA
CCTCGCTCTGCTAATCCTGTTACCAGTGGCTGCTGCCAGTGGCGATAAGTCGTGTCTTACCGGGTTGGAC
TCAAGACGATAGTTACCGGATAAGGCGCAGCGGTCGGGCTGAACGGGGGGTTCGTGCACACAGCCCAGCT
TGGAGCGAACGACCTACACCGAACTGAGATACCTACAGCGTGAGCTATGAGAAAGCGCCACGCTTCCCGA
AGGGAGAAAGGCGGACAGGTATCCGGTAAGCGGCAGGGTCGGAACAGGAGAGCGCACGAGGGAGCTTCCA
GGGGGAAACGCCTGGTATCTTTATAGTCCTGTCGGGTTTCGCCACCTCTGACTTGAGCGTCGATTTTTGT
GATGCTCGTCAGGGGGGCGGAGCCTATGGAAAAACGCCAGCAACGCGGCCTTTTTACGGTTCCTGGCCTT
TTGCTGGCCTTTTGCTCACATGTGAGGGCCTATTTCCCATGATTCCTTCATATTTGCATATACGATACAA
GGCTGTTAGAGAGATAATTGGAATTAATTTGACTGTAAACACAAAGATATTAGTACAAAATACGTGACGT
AGAAAGTAATAATTTCTTGGGTAGTTTGCAGTTTTAAAATTATGTTTTAAAATGGACTATCATATGCTTA
CCGTAACTTGAAAGTATTTCGATTTCTTGGCTTTATATATCTTGTGGAAAGGACGAAACACCGGAAAGAA
CTCGGGAGAGGAGGTTTTAGAGCTAGAAATAGCAAGTTAAAATAAGGCTAGTCCGTTATCAACTTGAAAA
AGTGGCACCGAGTCGGTGCTTTTTTGTTTTAGAGCTAGAAATAGCAAGTTAAAATAAGGCTAGTCCGTTT
TTAGCGCGTGCGCCAATTCTGCAGACAAATGGCTCTAGAGGTACCCGTTACATAACTTACGGTAAATGGC
CCGCCTGGCTGACCGCCCAACGACCCCCGCCCATTGACGTCAATAGTAACGCCAATAGGGACTTTCCATT
GACGTCAATGGGTGGAGTATTTACGGTAAACTGCCCACTTGGCAGTACATCAAGTGTATCATATGCCAAG
TACGCCCCCTATTGACGTCAATGACGGTAAATGGCCCGCCTGGCATTGTGCCCAGTACATGACCTTATGG
GACTTTCCTACTTGGCAGTACATCTACGTATTAGTCATCGCTATTACCATGGTCGAGGTGAGCCCCACGT
TCTGCTTCACTCTCCCCATCTCCCCCCCCTCCCCACCCCCAATTTTGTATTTATTTATTTTTTAATTATT
TTGTGCAGCGATGGGGGCGGGGGGGGGGGGNNNNNNNNNNNNNNNNN
Features (pLannotate 1.2.2; 20 found; start..end, strand, type, name):
      9..134     +  promoter       chicken β-actin promoter (fragment): contains a 21-bp deletion relative to the standard chicken β-actin promoter
    135..362     +  intron         hybrid intron: hybrid between chicken β-actin (CBA) and minute virus of mice (MMV) introns (Gray et al., 2011)
    500..2101    +  CDS            Cas9(N): N-terminal portion of Streptococcus pyogenes Cas9 (Zetsche et al., 2015)
   2102..4600    +  CDS            Cas9(C): C-terminal portion of Streptococcus pyogenes Cas9 (Zetsche et al., 2015)
   4601..4648    +  CDS            nucleoplasmin NLS: bipartite nuclear localization signal from nucleoplasmin
   4718..5431    +  CDS            EGFP: EGFP is a basic (constitutively fluorescent) green fluorescent protein published in 1996, derived from Aequorea victoria. It is reported to be a rapidly-maturing weak dimer with moderate acid sensitivity.
   5465..5576    +  polyA_signal   bGH poly(A) signal: bovine growth hormone polyadenylation signal
   5681..5821    +  repeat_region  AAV2 ITR: inverted terminal repeat of adeno-associated virus serotype 2 inverted
   5826..5877    -  misc_feature   bom (fragment): basis of mobility region from pBR322
   5896..6351    +  rep_origin     f1 ori (sequence partly withheld): f1 bacteriophage origin of replication; arrow indicates direction of (+) strand synthesis
   6352..6401    -  misc_feature   bom (fragment): basis of mobility region from pBR322
   6503..6538    -  CDS            rop (fragment): Rop protein, which maintains plasmids at low copy number; rop
   6633..6737    +  promoter       AmpR promoter: bla
   6738..7598    +  CDS            AmpR: β-lactamase; bla; confers resistance to ampicillin, carbenicillin, and related antibiotics
   7769..8357    +  rep_origin     ori: high-copy-number ColE1/pMB1/pBR322/pUC origin of replication
   8419..8659    +  promoter       U6 promoter: RNA polymerase III promoter for human U6 snRNA
   8689..8764    +  misc_RNA       gRNA scaffold: guide RNA scaffold for the Streptococcus pyogenes CRISPR/Cas9 system
   8771..8814    +  misc_RNA       gRNA scaffold (fragment): guide RNA scaffold for the Streptococcus pyogenes CRISPR/Cas9 system
   8861..9146    +  enhancer       CMV enhancer: human cytomegalovirus immediate early enhancer; contains an 18-bp deletion relative to the standard CMV enhancer
   9148..9265    +  promoter       chicken β-actin promoter (fragment): contains a 21-bp deletion relative to the standard chicken β-actin promoter
