[The description below was written by a language model from this plasmid's Addgene catalogue record and pLannotate feature annotations shown in this document.]
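Description:
pX458-MAFB-sg is an all-in-one mammalian CRISPR/Cas9 expression plasmid of about 9.3 kb that carries a single guide RNA directed against the human MAFB gene. The catalogue lists the backbone as pCDNA3.5, although the name and stated purpose identify it as a pX458-type vector, and the annotated features fit that layout. In bacteria it replicates from a high-copy ColE1/pUC-type origin and is selected with ampicillin through the β-lactamase gene. An f1 phage origin is also present. So is a single annotated AAV2 inverted terminal repeat downstream of the expression cassette; with only one ITR annotated, nothing in the record indicates that the plasmid is meant for AAV packaging.

The plasmid contains two expression units. A human U6 RNA polymerase III promoter drives the MAFB-targeting spacer fused to the Streptococcus pyogenes guide RNA scaffold. A second, partial scaffold fragment is annotated just downstream, and the record does not explain it. The second unit uses a hybrid promoter made of the CMV enhancer and chicken β-actin promoter, followed by a hybrid intron, to express S. pyogenes Cas9. The annotation splits Cas9 into N- and C-terminal portions, but these are contiguous and form the full coding sequence. Cas9 is followed by a nucleoplasmin nuclear localization signal, then EGFP, and the unit ends in a bovine growth hormone polyadenylation signal. The short gap between the NLS and EGFP is not annotated; in pX458-type vectors this position normally holds a 2A peptide that releases EGFP as a separate protein.

EGFP fluorescence marks transfected cells, so those expressing Cas9 and the guide can be identified or sorted. The associated publication concerns multiplex genome editing of human pluripotent stem cells, which suggests use for disrupting or modifying MAFB in such cells.
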