Addgene plasmid #194720: pX458-MAFB-sg
Purpose: px458 with guide RNA that target hMAFB
Depositing lab: Rudolf Jaenisch. Depositing organization: Whitehead Institute for Biomedical Research. Publication: Multiplex Genome Editing of Human Pluripotent Stem Cells Using Cpf1. Ma H. Bio Protoc. 2024 Nov 20;14(22):e5108. doi: 10.21769/BioProtoc.5108. eCollection 2024 Nov 20. PubMed 39600977.
Backbone
  Vector backbone: pCDNA3.5
  Vector type: Mammalian Expression, CRISPR
Growth in bacteria
  Bacterial resistance: Ampicillin, 100 μg/mL
  Growth temperature: 30°C
  Growth strain: NEB Stable
  Copy number: High Copy
Gene/Insert
  Gene/Insert name: Cas9
  gRNA/shRNA sequence: GAAAGAACTCGGGAGAGGAG
  Species: Streptococcus pyogenes
  Entrez Gene: MAFB (a.k.a. DURS3, KRML, MCTO)
  Cloning method: Restriction Enzyme; 5′ cloning site unknown (unknown if destroyed); 3′ cloning site unknown (unknown if destroyed)
  Sequencing primers: 5′ unknown
Terms and licenses: Academic/Nonprofit Terms; Industry Terms: Not Available to Industry
Depositor comments: p-6 of Supplemental Table 2 of https://www.biorxiv.org/content/10.1101/2022.04.13.488123v1.full
How to cite: pX458-MAFB-sg was a gift from Rudolf Jaenisch (Addgene plasmid # 194720 ; http://n2t.net/addgene:194720 ; RRID:Addgene_194720)
